Addgene plasmid #103481: LSB-hsa-miR-363-5p
Purpose: Used to sense miRNA activity using fluorescence based tools. hsa-miR-363-5p target in 3' UTR of of mKate. miRNA activity can be measured by the repression of mKate2 relative to EBFP2 fluorescent proteins . Plasmid is inherently unstable; please see Depositor Comments
Depositing lab: Ron Weiss. Depositing organization: Massachusetts Institute of Technology. Publication: A mixed antagonistic/synergistic miRNA repression model enables accurate predictions of multi-input miRNA sensor activity. Gam JJ, Babb J, Weiss R. Nat Commun. 2018 Jun 22;9(1):2430. doi: 10.1038/s41467-018-04575-0. PubMed 29934631.
Backbone
  Vector backbone: Low Sensor Backbone (LSB)
  Vector type: Mammalian Expression, Synthetic Biology
Growth in bacteria
  Bacterial resistance: Ampicillin and Kanamycin, 100 & 50 μg/mL
  Growth temperature: 30°C
  Growth strain: NEB Stable
  Copy number: High Copy
Gene/Insert
  Gene/Insert name: hsa-miR-363-5p target
  Species: H. sapiens (human)
  Entrez Gene: MIR363 (a.k.a. MIR-363, MIRN363, hsa-mir-363)
  Promoter: EF-1a
  Cloning method: Gibson Cloning
Terms and licenses: Academic/Nonprofit Terms; Industry Terms: Not Available to Industry
Depositor comments: Please note that this plasmid is inherently unstable due to a repeating poly A element. We recommend performing a diagnostic digest on multiple colonies upon receipt. The depositors would like to note the presence of several discrepancies between the depositor sequence and physical plasmid sequence. In particular, the sequences upstream and downstream of the puromycin coding region have 10 bp insertions which do not affect the ability to perform puromycin selection. The sequences for those regions within the physical plasmids are as follows: Upstream of Puro: GAATTCGACCGCCTGTCTCAAGGTGCCACC; Downstream of Puro: GCTTTGAGACTACGCGTGAATTCACTCCTC.
How to cite: LSB-hsa-miR-363-5p was a gift from Ron Weiss (Addgene plasmid # 103481 ; http://n2t.net/addgene:103481 ; RRID:Addgene_103481)
