[The description below was written by a language model from this plasmid's Addgene catalogue record and pLannotate feature annotations shown in this document.]
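Description:
LSB-hsa-miR-363-5p is a mammalian expression plasmid of about 11 kb, built on the Low Sensor Backbone (LSB), that acts as a two-colour fluorescent sensor of microRNA activity. It replicates in E. coli from a high-copy ColE1/pUC-type origin and carries both AmpR (β-lactamase) and KanR (aminoglycoside phosphotransferase), consistent with the dual ampicillin and kanamycin selection listed in the record. A short lac promoter/operator remnant is also annotated in the backbone.

The payload consists of two parallel transcription units, each driven by the human EF-1α core promoter with its intron A and terminated by a rabbit β-globin polyadenylation signal. One unit encodes the red fluorescent protein mKate2 and, according to the catalogue entry, carries a target site for human miR-363-5p in its 3' UTR. This site is not annotated in the feature table, but it presumably lies in the unannotated stretch between the mKate2 cassette and its β-globin poly(A) region. The other unit encodes the blue protein EBFP2 with no target site and serves as an internal reference. When miR-363-5p is active in a transfected cell, mKate2 output falls relative to EBFP2, so the red-to-blue ratio reports miRNA activity independently of plasmid dose. Gateway attB4, attB1 and attB2 scars flank the promoters and coding sequences, reflecting modular assembly of the units.

A puromycin N-acetyltransferase gene with its own β-globin poly(A) signal allows puromycin selection in mammalian cells, although no dedicated promoter for it is annotated. The depositor notes that the repeated poly(A) elements make the plasmid inherently unstable. The physical plasmid also differs slightly from the deposited sequence, with short insertions flanking the puromycin coding region that do not impair selection.
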