Features (pLannotate 1.2.2; 28 found; start..end, strand, type, name):
     87..675     -  rep_origin     ori: high-copy-number ColE1/pMB1/pBR322/pUC origin of replication
    846..1706    -  CDS            AmpR: β-lactamase; bla; confers resistance to ampicillin, carbenicillin, and related antibiotics
   1707..1778    -  promoter       AmpR promoter: bla
   1857..2456    +  CDS            PuroR: puromycin N-acetyltransferase; pac from Streptomyces alboniger; confers resistance to puromycin
   2461..2541    +  CDS            HBB (fragment): HBB_PONPY - Experimental evidence at transcript level: Swiss-Prot protein existence level 2. Involved in oxygen transport from the lung to the various peripheral tissues. From Pongo pygmaeus (Bornean orangutan).
   2612..2667    +  polyA_signal   β-globin poly(A) signal: rabbit β-globin polyadenylation signal (Gil and Proudfoot, 1987)
   3646..3666    +  protein_bind   attB4: mutant version of attB; core recombination site for the Gateway® BP reaction BP Clonase™
   3734..3945    +  promoter       EF-1α core promoter: core promoter for human elongation factor EF-1α
   3946..4884    +  intron         EF-1α intron A: intron upstream of the start codon of human EF-1α
   4911..4931    +  protein_bind   attB1: mutant version of attB; core recombination site for the Gateway® BP reaction BP Clonase™
   4951..5646    +  CDS            mKate2: mKate2 is a basic (constitutively fluorescent) red fluorescent protein published in 2009, derived from Entacmaea quadricolor. It is reported to be a rapidly-maturing monomer with moderate acid sensitivity.
   5666..5690    -  protein_bind   attB2: mutant version of attB; recombination site for the Gateway® BP reaction BP Clonase™
   5834..5908    +  CDS            HBB (fragment): HBB_PONPY - Experimental evidence at transcript level: Swiss-Prot protein existence level 2. Involved in oxygen transport from the lung to the various peripheral tissues. From Pongo pygmaeus (Bornean orangutan).
   5979..6034    +  polyA_signal   β-globin poly(A) signal: rabbit β-globin polyadenylation signal (Gil and Proudfoot, 1987)
   6418..6443    +  misc_feature   SA: splice acceptor site
   7115..7135    +  protein_bind   attB4: mutant version of attB; core recombination site for the Gateway® BP reaction BP Clonase™
   7203..7414    +  promoter       EF-1α core promoter: core promoter for human elongation factor EF-1α
   7415..8353    +  intron         EF-1α intron A: intron upstream of the start codon of human EF-1α
   8380..8400    +  protein_bind   attB1: mutant version of attB; core recombination site for the Gateway® BP reaction BP Clonase™
   8411..9127    +  CDS            EBFP2: EBFP2 is a basic (constitutively fluorescent) blue fluorescent protein published in 2007, derived from Aequorea victoria. It is reported to be a rapidly-maturing monomer with moderate acid sensitivity.
   9135..9159    -  protein_bind   attB2: mutant version of attB; recombination site for the Gateway® BP reaction BP Clonase™
   9163..9243    +  CDS            HBB (fragment): HBB_PONPY - Experimental evidence at transcript level: Swiss-Prot protein existence level 2. Involved in oxygen transport from the lung to the various peripheral tissues. From Pongo pygmaeus (Bornean orangutan).
   9314..9369    +  polyA_signal   β-globin poly(A) signal: rabbit β-globin polyadenylation signal (Gil and Proudfoot, 1987)
   9752..9774    -  protein_bind   lac operator (fragment): The lac repressor binds to the lac operator to inhibit transcription in E. coli. This inhibition can be relieved by adding lactose or isopropyl-β-D-thiogalactopyranoside (IPTG). lac repressor encoded by lacI
   9778..9808    -  promoter       lac promoter: promoter for the E. coli lac operon
   9823..9844    -  protein_bind   CAP binding site: CAP binding activates transcription in the presence of cAMP. E. coli catabolite activator protein
   9857..9896    -  CDS            lacI (fragment): lac repressor; lacI; The lac repressor binds to the lac operator to inhibit transcription in E. coli. This inhibition can be relieved by adding lactose or isopropyl-β-D-thiogalactopyranoside (IPTG).
  10069..10878   +  CDS            KanR: aminoglycoside phosphotransferase; aph(3')-Ia; confers resistance to kanamycin in bacteria or G418 (Geneticin®) in eukaryotes
>Addgene plasmid #103481 | LSB-hsa-miR-363-5p | depositor full sequence | sequence record 196011 | Full Sequence
AATTGAGGGGATAACGCAGGAAAGAACATGTGAGCAAAAGGCCAGCAAAAGGCCAGGAACCGTAAAAAGG
CCGCGTTGCTGGCGTTTTTCCATAGGCTCCGCCCCCCTGACGAGCATCACAAAAATCGACGCTCAAGTCA
GAGGTGGCGAAACCCGACAGGACTATAAAGATACCAGGCGTTTCCCCCTGGAAGCTCCCTCGTGCGCTCT
CCTGTTCCGACCCTGCCGCTTACCGGATACCTGTCCGCCTTTCTCCCTTCGGGAAGCGTGGCGCTTTCTC
ATAGCTCACGCTGTAGGTATCTCAGTTCGGTGTAGGTCGTTCGCTCCAAGCTGGGCTGTGTGCACGAACC
CCCCGTTCAGCCCGACCGCTGCGCCTTATCCGGTAACTATCGTCTTGAGTCCAACCCGGTAAGACACGAC
TTATCGCCACTGGCAGCAGCCACTGGTAACAGGATTAGCAGAGCGAGGTATGTAGGCGGTGCTACAGAGT
TCTTGAAGTGGTGGCCTAACTACGGCTACACTAGAAGAACAGTATTTGGTATCTGCGCTCTGCTGAAGCC
AGTTACCTTCGGAAAAAGAGTTGGTAGCTCTTGATCCGGCAAACAAACCACCGCTGGTAGCGGTGGTTTT
TTTGTTTGCAAGCAGCAGATTACGCGCAGAAAAAAAGGATCTCAAGAAGATCCTTTGATCTTTTCTACGG
GGTCTGACGCTCAGTGGAACGAAAACTCACGTTAAGGGATTTTGGTCATGAGATTATCAAAAAGGATCTT
CACCTAGATCCTTTTAAATTAAAAATGAAGTTTTAAATCAATCTAAAGTATATATGAGTAAACTTGGTCT
GACAGTTACCAATGCTTAATCAGTGAGGCACCTATCTCAGCGATCTGTCTATTTCGTTCATCCATAGTTG
CCTGACTCCCCGTCGTGTAGATAACTACGATACGGGAGGGCTTACCATCTGGCCCCAGTGCTGCAATGAT
ACCGCGAGAACCACGCTCACCGGCTCCAGATTTATCAGCAATAAACCAGCCAGCCGGAAGGGCCGAGCGC
AGAAGTGGTCCTGCAACTTTATCCGCCTCCATCCAGTCTATTAATTGTTGCCGGGAAGCTAGAGTAAGTA
GTTCGCCAGTTAATAGTTTGCGCAACGTTGTTGCCATTGCTACAGGCATCGTGGTGTCACGCTCGTCGTT
TGGTATGGCTTCATTCAGCTCCGGTTCCCAACGATCAAGGCGAGTTACATGATCCCCCATGTTGTGCAAA
AAAGCGGTTAGCTCCTTCGGTCCTCCGATCGTTGTCAGAAGTAAGTTGGCCGCAGTGTTATCACTCATGG
TTATGGCAGCACTGCATAATTCTCTTACTGTCATGCCATCCGTAAGATGCTTTTCTGTGACTGGTGAGTA
CTCAACCAAGTCATTCTGAGAATAGTGTATGCGGCGACCGAGTTGCTCTTGCCCGGCGTCAATACGGGAT
AATACCGCGCCACATAGCAGAACTTTAAAAGTGCTCATCATTGGAAAACGTTCTTCGGGGCGAAAACTCT
CAAGGATCTTACCGCTGTTGAGATCCAGTTCGATGTAACCCACTCGTGCACCCAACTGATCTTCAGCATC
TTTTACTTTCACCAGCGTTTCTGGGTGAGCAAAAACAGGAAGGCAAAATGCCGCAAAAAAGGGAATAAGG
GCGACACGGAAATGTTGAATACTCATACTCTTCCTTTTTCAATATTATTGAAGCATTTATCAGGGTTATT
GTCTCATGAGCGGATACATATTTGAATGTAGCTCCGAATTTCTCGAGGGCTTGTCGACGACGGCGGTCTC
CGTCGTCAGGATCATGAATTCGACCCGCCTGCCACCATGACCGAGTACAAGCCCACGGTGCGCCTCGCCA
CCCGCGACGACGTCCCCCGGGCCGTACGCACCCTCGCCGCCGCGTTCGCCGACTACCCCGCCACGCGCCA
CACCGTCGACCCGGACCGCCACATCGAGCGGGTCACCGAGCTGCAAGAACTCTTCCTCACGCGCGTCGGG
CTCGACATCGGCAAGGTGTGGGTCGCGGACGACGGCGCCGCGGTGGCGGTCTGGACCACGCCGGAGAGCG
TCGAAGCGGGGGCGGTGTTCGCCGAGATCGGCCCGCGCATGGCCGAGTTGAGCGGTTCCCGGCTGGCCGC
GCAGCAACAGATGGAAGGCCTCCTGGCGCCGCACCGGCCCAAGGAGCCCGCGTGGTTCCTGGCCACCGTC
GGCGTCTCGCCCGACCACCAGGGCAAGGGTCTGGGCAGCGCCGTCGTGCTCCCCGGAGTGGAGGCGGCCG
AGCGCGCCGGGGTGCCCGCCTTCCTGGAGACATCCGCGCCCCGCAACCTCCCCTTCTACGAGCGGCTCGG
CTTCACCGTCACCGCCGACGTCGAGGTGCCCGAAGGACCGCGCACCTGGTGCATGACCCGCAAGCCCGGT
GCCTGATACGCGTGAATTCACTCCTCAGGTGCAGGCTGCCTATCAGAAGGTGGTGGCTGGTGTGGCCAAT
GCCCTGGCTCACAAATACCACTGAGATCTTTTTCCCTCTGCCAAAAATTATGGGGACATCATGAAGCCCC
TTGAGCATCTGACTTCTGGCTAATAAAGGAAATTTATTTTCATTGCAATAGTGTGTTGGAATTTTTTGTG
TCTCTCACTCGGAAGGACATATGGGAGGGCAAATCATTTAAAACATCAGAATGAGTATTTGGTTTAGAGT
TTGGCAACATATGCCCATATGCTGGCTGCCATGAACAAAGGTTGGCTATAAAGAGGTCATCAGTATATGA
AACAGCCCCCTGCTGTCCATTCCTTATTCCATAGAAAAGCCTTGACTTGAGGTTAGATTTTTTTTATATT
TTGTTTTGTGTTATTTTTTTCTTTAACATCCCTAAAATTTTCCTTACATGTTTTACTAGCCAGATTTTTC
CTCCTCTCCTGACTACTCCCAGTCATAGCTGTCCCTCTTCTCTTATGGAGATCCCTCGACCTGCAGCCCA
AGCTTGAATTCTCTAGAATTACCCTGTTATCCCTATGCTTGGTTTACCGAGCTCTTATTGGTTTTCAAAC
TTCATTGACTGTGCCCAACGCGCCTGGGAGCTCACGGGGACAGCCCCCCCCCAAAGCCCCCAGGGATGTA
ATTACGTCCCTCCCCCGCTAGGGGGCAGCAGCGAGCCGCCCGGGGCTCCGCTCCGGTCCGGCGCTCCCCC
CGCATCCCCGAGCCGGCAGCGTGCGGGGACAGCCCGGGCACGGGGAAGGTGGCACGGGATCGCTTTCCTC
TGAACGCTTCTCGCTGCTCTTTGAGCCTGCAGACACCTGGGGGGATACGGGGAAAAAGCTAGGCTGAAAG
ACCGGTTCTTAGAATGACACGCGCCTGGGAGCTCACGGGGACAGCCCCCCCCCAAAGCCCCCAGGGATGT
AATTACGTCCCTCCCCCGCTAGGGGGCAGCAGCGAGCCGCCCGGGGCTCCGCTCCGGTCCGGCGCTCCCC
CCGCATCCCCGAGCCGGCAGCGTGCGGGGACAGCCCGGGCACGGGGAAGGTGGCACGGGATCGCTTTCCT
CTGAACGCTTCTCGCTGCTCTTTGAGCCTGCAGACACCTGGGGGGATACGGGGAAAAAGCTAACTTCTGA
GACGACAACTTTGTATAGAAAAGTTGGCTCCGAATTCGCCCTTGACAGCAGAGATCCAGTTTGGTTAATT
AATTGGCTCCGGTGCCCGTCAGTGGGCAGAGCGCACATCGCCCACAGTCCCCGAGAAGTTGTGGGGAGGG
GTCGGCAATTGAACCGGTGCCTAGAGAAGGTGGCGCGGGGTAAACTGGGAAAGTGATGTCGTGTACTGGC
TCCGCCTTTTTCCCGAGGGTGGGGGAGAACCGTATATAAGTGCAGTAGTCGCCGTGAACGTTCTTTTTCG
CAACGGGTTTGCCGCCAGAACACAGGTAAGTGCCGTGTGTGGTTCCCGCGGGCCTGGCCTCTTTACGGGT
TATGGCCCTTGCGTGCCTTGAATTACTTCCACCTGGCTGCAGTACGTGATTCTTGATCCCGAGCTTCGGG
TTGGAAGTGGGTGGGAGAGTTCGAGGCCTTGCGCTTAAGGAGCCCCTTCGCCTCGTGCTTGAGTTGAGGC
CTGGCCTGGGCGCTGGGGCCGCCGCGTGCGAATCTGGTGGCACCTTCGCGCCTGTCTCGCTGCTTTCGAT
AAGTCTCTAGCCATTTAAAATTTTTGATGACCTGCTGCGACGCTTTTTTTCTGGCAAGATAGTCTTGTAA
ATGCGGGCCAAGATCTGCACACTGGTATTTCGGTTTTTGGGGCCGCGGGCGGCGACGGGGCCCGTGCGTC
CCAGCGCACATGTTCGGCGAGGCGGGGCCTGCGAGCGCGGCCACCGAGAATCGGACGGGGGTAGTCTCAA
GCTGGCCGGCCTGCTCTGGTGCCTGGCCTCGCGCCGCCGTGTATCGCCCCGCCCTGGGCGGCAAGGCTGG
CCCGGTCGGCACCAGTTGCGTGAGCGGAAAGATGGCCGCTTCCCGGCCCTGCTGCAGGGAGCTCAAAATG
GAGGACGCGGCGCTCGGGAGAGCGGGCGGGTGAGTCACCCACACAAAGGAAAAGGGCCTTTCCGTCCTCA
GCCGTCGCTTCATGTGACTCCACGGAGTACCGGGCGCCGTCCAGGCACCTCGATTAGTTCTCGAGCTTTT
GGAGTACGTCGTCTTTAGGTTGGGGGGAGGGGTTTTATGCGATGGAGTTTCCCCACACTGAGTGGGTGGA
GACTGAAGTTAGGCCAGCTTGGCACTTGATGTAATTCTCCTTGGAATTTGCCCTTTTTGAGTTTGGATCT
TGGTTCATTCTCAAGCCTCAGACAGTGGTTCAAAGTTTTTTTCTTCCATTTCAGGTGTCGTGAGAAGGGC
GAATTCGACCCAAGTTTGTACAAAAAAGCAGGCTGGATCCAGGTGCCACCATGGTGAGCGAGCTGATTAA
GGAGAACATGCACATGAAGCTGTACATGGAGGGCACCGTGAACAACCACCACTTCAAGTGCACATCCGAG
GGCGAAGGCAAGCCCTACGAGGGCACCCAGACCATGAGAATCAAGGCGGTCGAGGGCGGCCCTCTCCCCT
TCGCCTTCGACATCCTGGCTACCAGCTTCATGTACGGCAGCAAAACCTTCATCAACCACACCCAGGGCAT
CCCCGACTTCTTTAAGCAGTCCTTCCCCGAGGGCTTCACATGGGAGAGAGTCACCACATACGAAGATGGG
GGCGTGCTGACCGCTACCCAGGACACCAGCCTCCAGGACGGCTGCCTCATCTACAACGTCAAGATCAGAG
GGGTGAACTTCCCATCCAACGGCCCTGTGATGCAGAAGAAAACACTCGGCTGGGAGGCCTCCACCGAGAC
ACTGTACCCCGCTGACGGCGGCCTGGAAGGCAGAGCCGACATGGCCCTGAAGCTCGTGGGCGGGGGCCAC
CTGATCTGCAACCTTAAGACCACATACAGATCCAAGAAACCCGCTAAGAACCTCAAGATGCCCGGCGTCT
ACTATGTGGACAGGAGACTGGAAAGAATCAAGGAGGCCGACAAAGAGACATACGTCGAGCAGCACGAGGT
GGCTGTGGCCAGATACTGCGACCTCCCTAGCAAACTGGGGCACAAACTTAATTGAGAATTCTACCACCCA
GCTTTCTTGTACAAAGTGGTACGTCTCAAGACCAGAGGTCTCTGCTTTTGTCAGTAAATTGCATCGTGAT
CCACCCGAAATTGCATCGTGATCCACCCGAAATTGCATCGTGATCCACCCGAAATTGCATCGTGATCCAC
CCGCAACCAGAAGAGACCTGTGCTTCACTCCTCAGGTGCAGGCTGCCTATCAGAAGGTGGTGGCTGGTGT
GGCCAATGCCCTGGCTCACAAATACCACTGAGATCTTTTTCCCTCTGCCAAAAATTATGGGGACATCATG
AAGCCCCTTGAGCATCTGACTTCTGGCTAATAAAGGAAATTTATTTTCATTGCAATAGTGTGTTGGAATT
TTTTGTGTCTCTCACTCGGAAGGACATATGGGAGGGCAAATCATTTAAAACATCAGAATGAGTATTTGGT
TTAGAGTTTGGCAACATATGCCCATATGCTGGCTGCCATGAACAAAGGTTGGCTATAAAGAGGTCATCAG
TATATGAAACAGCCCCCTGCTGTCCATTCCTTATTCCATAGAAAAGCCTTGACTTGAGGTTAGATTTTTT
TTATATTTTGTTTTGTGTTATTTTTTTCTTTAACATCCCTAAAATTTTCCTTACATGTTTTACTAGCCAG
ATTTTTCCTCCTCTCCTGACTACTCCCAGTCATAGCTGTCCCTCTTCTCTTATGGAGATCCCGAGCGGTG
CGTTTTTATGCTTGTAGTATTGTATAATGTTTTTAAGATCCAAGCTTCTGACCTCTTCTCTTCCTCCCAC
AGGGCCTCGAGACAATTGCATCGATGGTACCAGTGAAAGTCTGCAATGAATTCGAGTTGGCGCGCCTGTC
ATTCTAAATCTCTCTTTCAGCCTAAAGCTTTTTCCCCGTATCCCCCCAGGTGTCTGCAGGCTCAAAGAGC
AGCGAGAAGCGTTCAGAGGAAAGCGATCCCGTGCCACCTTCCCCGTGCCCGGGCTGTCCCCGCACGCTGC
CGGCTCGGGGATGCGGGGGGAGCGCCGGACCGGAGCGGAGCCCCGGGCGGCTCGCTGCTGCCCCCTAGCG
GGGGAGGGACGTAATTACATCCCTGGGGGCTTTGGGAGGGGGCTGTCCCCGTGAGCTCCCAGGCGCGCCT
GTCATTCTAAATCTCTCTTTCAGCCTAAAGCTTTTTCCCCGTATCCCCCCAGGTGTCTGCAGGCTCAAAG
AGCAGCGAGAAGCGTTCAGAGGAAAGCGATCCCGTGCCACCTTCCCCGTGCCCGGGCTGTCCCCGCACGC
TGCCGGCTCGGGGATGCGGGGGGAGCGCCGGACCGGAGCGGAGCCCCGGGCGGCTCGCTGCTGCCCCCTA
GCGGGGGAGGGACGTAATTACATCCCTGGGGGCTTTGGGGGGGGGCTGTCCCCGTGAGCTCCCAGGCGCG
CCAACTCGGTACCGTATCGATGTCGACGTTAACGCTAGTGATATCAACTTTGTATAGAAAAGTTGGCTCC
GAATTCGCCCTTGACAGCAGAGATCCAGTTTGGTTAATTAATTGGCTCCGGTGCCCGTCAGTGGGCAGAG
CGCACATCGCCCACAGTCCCCGAGAAGTTGTGGGGAGGGGTCGGCAATTGAACCGGTGCCTAGAGAAGGT
GGCGCGGGGTAAACTGGGAAAGTGATGTCGTGTACTGGCTCCGCCTTTTTCCCGAGGGTGGGGGAGAACC
GTATATAAGTGCAGTAGTCGCCGTGAACGTTCTTTTTCGCAACGGGTTTGCCGCCAGAACACAGGTAAGT
GCCGTGTGTGGTTCCCGCGGGCCTGGCCTCTTTACGGGTTATGGCCCTTGCGTGCCTTGAATTACTTCCA
CCTGGCTGCAGTACGTGATTCTTGATCCCGAGCTTCGGGTTGGAAGTGGGTGGGAGAGTTCGAGGCCTTG
CGCTTAAGGAGCCCCTTCGCCTCGTGCTTGAGTTGAGGCCTGGCCTGGGCGCTGGGGCCGCCGCGTGCGA
ATCTGGTGGCACCTTCGCGCCTGTCTCGCTGCTTTCGATAAGTCTCTAGCCATTTAAAATTTTTGATGAC
CTGCTGCGACGCTTTTTTTCTGGCAAGATAGTCTTGTAAATGCGGGCCAAGATCTGCACACTGGTATTTC
GGTTTTTGGGGCCGCGGGCGGCGACGGGGCCCGTGCGTCCCAGCGCACATGTTCGGCGAGGCGGGGCCTG
CGAGCGCGGCCACCGAGAATCGGACGGGGGTAGTCTCAAGCTGGCCGGCCTGCTCTGGTGCCTGGCCTCG
CGCCGCCGTGTATCGCCCCGCCCTGGGCGGCAAGGCTGGCCCGGTCGGCACCAGTTGCGTGAGCGGAAAG
ATGGCCGCTTCCCGGCCCTGCTGCAGGGAGCTCAAAATGGAGGACGCGGCGCTCGGGAGAGCGGGCGGGT
GAGTCACCCACACAAAGGAAAAGGGCCTTTCCGTCCTCAGCCGTCGCTTCATGTGACTCCACGGAGTACC
GGGCGCCGTCCAGGCACCTCGATTAGTTCTCGAGCTTTTGGAGTACGTCGTCTTTAGGTTGGGGGGAGGG
GTTTTATGCGATGGAGTTTCCCCACACTGAGTGGGTGGAGACTGAAGTTAGGCCAGCTTGGCACTTGATG
TAATTCTCCTTGGAATTTGCCCTTTTTGAGTTTGGATCTTGGTTCATTCTCAAGCCTCAGACAGTGGTTC
AAAGTTTTTTTCTTCCATTTCAGGTGTCGTGAGAAGGGCGAATTCGACCCAAGTTTGTACAAAAAAGCAG
GCTCGCCACCATGGTGAGCAAGGGCGAGGAGCTGTTCACCGGGGTGGTGCCCATCCTGGTCGAGCTGGAC
GGCGACGTAAACGGCCACAAGTTCAGCGTGAGGGGCGAGGGCGAGGGCGATGCCACCAACGGCAAGCTGA
CCCTGAAGTTCATCTGCACCACCGGCAAGCTGCCCGTGCCCTGGCCCACCCTCGTGACCACCCTGAGCCA
CGGCGTGCAGTGCTTCGCCCGCTACCCCGACCACATGAAGCAGCACGACTTCTTCAAGTCCGCCATGCCC
GAAGGCTACGTCCAGGAGCGCACCATCTTCTTCAAGGACGACGGCACCTACAAGACCCGCGCCGAGGTGA
AGTTCGAGGGCGACACCCTAGTGAACCGCATCGAGCTGAAGGGCGTCGACTTCAAGGAGGACGGCAACAT
CCTGGGGCACAAGCTGGAGTACAACTTCAACAGCCACAACATCTATATCATGGCCGTCAAGCAGAAGAAC
GGCATCAAGGTGAACTTCAAGATCCGCCACAACGTGGAGGACGGCAGCGTGCAGCTCGCCGACCACTACC
AGCAGAACACCCCCATCGGCGACGGCCCCGTGCTGCTGCCCGACAGCCACTACCTGAGCACCCAGTCCGT
GCTGAGCAAAGACCCCAACGAGAAGCGCGATCACATGGTCCTGCTGGAGTTCCGCACCGCCGCCGGGATC
ACTCTCGGCATGGACGAGCTGTACAAGTAATACCACCCAGCTTTCTTGTACAAAGTGGTACGCGTGAATT
CACTCCTCAGGTGCAGGCTGCCTATCAGAAGGTGGTGGCTGGTGTGGCCAATGCCCTGGCTCACAAATAC
CACTGAGATCTTTTTCCCTCTGCCAAAAATTATGGGGACATCATGAAGCCCCTTGAGCATCTGACTTCTG
GCTAATAAAGGAAATTTATTTTCATTGCAATAGTGTGTTGGAATTTTTTGTGTCTCTCACTCGGAAGGAC
ATATGGGAGGGCAAATCATTTAAAACATCAGAATGAGTATTTGGTTTAGAGTTTGGCAACATATGCCCAT
ATGCTGGCTGCCATGAACAAAGGTTGGCTATAAAGAGGTCATCAGTATATGAAACAGCCCCCTGCTGTCC
ATTCCTTATTCCATAGAAAAGCCTTGACTTGAGGTTAGATTTTTTTTATATTTTGTTTTGTGTTATTTTT
TTCTTTAACATCCCTAAAATTTTCCTTACATGTTTTACTAGCCAGATTTTTCCTCCTCTCCTGACTACTC
CCAGTCATAGCTGTCCCTCTTCTCTTATGGAGATCCCTCGACCTGCAGCCCAAGCTTGGCGTAATCATGG
TCATAGCTGTTTCCTGTGTGAAATTGTTATCCGCTCACAATTCCACACAACATACGAGCCGGAAGCATAA
AGTGTAAAGCCTGGGGTGCCTAATGAGTGAGCTAACTCACATTAATTGCGTTGCGCTCACTGCCCGCTTT
CCAGTCGGGAAACCTGTCGTGCCAGCGGATCGACAGTACTAAGCTTGGTCTAATACCCAATCTCTCGTCT
TATCCAGATGTTTTATACGCCTCTGGCCCGTGTCTCAAAATCTCTGATGTTACATTGCACAAGATAAAAT
AATATCATCATGAACAATAAAACTGTCTGCTTACATAAACAGTAATACAAGGGGTGTTATGAGCCATATT
CAACGGGAAACGTCGAGGCCGCGATTAAATTCCAACATGGATGCTGATTTATATGGGTATAAATGGGCTC
GCGATAATGTCGGGCAATCAGGTGCGACAATCTATCGCTTGTATGGGAAGCCCGATGCGCCAGAGTTGTT
TCTGAAACATGGCAAAGGTAGCGTTGCCAATGATGTTACAGATGAGATGGTCAGACTAAACTGGCTGACG
GAATTTATGCCTCTTCCGACCATCAAGCATTTTATCCGTACTCCTGATGATGCATGGTTACTCACCACTG
CGATCCCCGGAAAAACAGCATTCCAGGTATTAGAAGAATATCCTGATTCAGGTGAAAATATTGTTGATGC
GCTGGCAGTGTTCCTGCGCCGGTTGCATTCGATTCCTGTTTGTAATTGTCCTTTTAACAGCGATCGCGTA
TTTCGTCTCGCTCAGGCGCAATCACGAATGAATAACGGTTTGGTTGATGCGAGTGATTTTGATGACGAGC
GTAATGGCTGGCCTGTTGAACAAGTCTGGAAAGAAATGCATAAACTTTTGCCATTCTCACCGGATTCAGT
CGTCACTCATGGTGATTTCTCACTTGATAACCTTATTTTTGACGAGGGGAAATTAATAGGTTGTATTGAT
GTTGGACGAGTCGGAATCGCAGACCGATACCAGGATCTTGCCATCCTATGGAACTGCCTCGGTGAGTTTT
CTCCTTCATTACAGAAACGGCTTTTTCAAAAATATGGTATTGATAATCCTGATATGAATAAATTGCAGTT
TCATTTGATGCTCGATGAGTTTTTCTAATCAGAATTGGTTAATTGGTTGTAACACTGGCAGAGCATTACG
CTGACTTGACGGGACGGCGCAAGCTCATGACCAAAATCCCTTAACGTGAGTTACGCGTCGTTCCACTGAG
CGTCAGAGGTATCACTAGTATTACAGAGGTAAGTTATAACAGTCGCCTAACCC
