>Addgene plasmid #103481 | LSB-hsa-miR-363-5p | depositor partial sequence | sequence record 196012 | hsa-miR-363-5p target
AAATTGCATCGTGATCCACCCG
