>Addgene plasmid #103481 | LSB-hsa-miR-363-5p | addgene partial sequence | sequence record 271012 | mKate2-F 5'-ACCCGCTAAGAACCTCAAGA-3'
TCAAGGAGGCCGACAAAGAGACATACGTCGAGCAGCACGAGGTGGCTGTGGCCAGATACTGCGACCTCCC
TAGCAAACTGGGGCACAAACTTAATTGAGAATTCTACCACCCAGCTTTCTTGTACAAAGTGGTACGTCTC
AAGACCAGAGGTCTCTGCTTTTGTCAGTAAATTGCATCGTGATCCACCCGAAATTGCATCGTGATCCACC
CGAAATTGCATCGTGATCCACCCGAAATTGCATCGTGATCCACCCGCAACCAGAAGAGACCTGTGCTTCA
CTCCTCAGGTGCAGGCTGCCTATCAGAAGGTGGTGGCTGGTGTGGCCAATGCCCTGGCTCACAAATACCA
CTGAGATCTTTTTCCCTCTGCCAAAAATTATGGGGACATCATGAAGCCCCTTGAGCATCTGACTTCTGGC
TAATAAAGGAAATTTATTTTCATTGCAATAGTGTGTTGGAATTTTTTGTGTCTCTCACTCGGAAGGACAT
ATGGGAGGGCAAATCATTTAAAACATCAGAATGAGTATTTGGTTTAGAGTTTGGCAACATATGCCCATAT
GCTGGCTGCCATGAACAAAGGTTGGCTATAAAGAGGTCATCAGTATATGAAACAGCCCCCTGCTGTCCAT
TCCTTA
